>Addgene plasmid #84549 | pT2U2T2-YFP | depositor full sequence | sequence record 169187 | pT2U2T2-YFP sequence 4688 bps
GTGAGTTTGGGGACCCTTGATTGTTCTTTCTTTTTCGCTATTGAAAAATTCATGTTATATGGAGGGGGCA
AAGTTTTCAGGGTGTTGTTTAGAATGGGAAGATGTCCCTTGTATCACCATGGACCCTCATGATAATTTTG
TTTCTTTCACTTTCTACTCTGTTGACAACCATTGTCTCCTCTTATTTTCTTTTCATTTTCTGTAACTTTT
TTCGTTAAACTTTAGCTTGCATTTGTAACGAATTTTTAAATTCACTTTCGTTTATTTGTCAGATTGTAAG
TACTTTCTCTAATCACTTTTTTTTCAAGGCAATCAGGGTAATTATATTGTACTTCAGCACAGTTTTAGAG
AACAATTGTTATAATTAAATGATAAGGTAGAATATTTCTGCATATAAATTCTGGCTGGCGTGGAAATATT
CTTATTGGTAGAAACAACTACATCCTGGTAATCATCCTGCCTTTCTCTTTATGGTTACAATGATATACAC
TGTTTGAGATGAGGATAAAATACTCTGAGTCCAAACCGGGCCCCTCTGCTAACCATGTTCATGCCTTCTT
CTTTTTCCTACAGCTCCTGGGCAACGTGCTGGTTGTTGTGCTGTCTCATCATTTTGGCAAAGAATTCACT
CCTCAGGTGCAGGCTGCCTATCAGAAGGTGGTGGCTGGTGTGGCCAATGCCCTGGCTCACAAATACCACT
GAGATCGATCTTTTTCCCTCTGCCAAAAATTATGGGGACATCATGAAGCCCCTTGAGCATCTGACTTCTG
GGTAATAAAGGAAATTTATTTTCATTGCAATAGTGTGTGGGAATTTTTTGTGTCTCTCACTCGGAAGGAC
ATATGGGAGGGCAAATCATTTAAAACATCAGAATGAGTATTTGGTTTAGAGTTTGGCAACATATGCCATA
TGCTGGCTGCCATGAACAAAGGTGGCTATAAAGAGGTCATCAGTATATGAAACAGCCCCCTGCTGTCCAT
TCCTTATTCCATAGAAAAGCCTTGACTTGAGGTTAGATTTTTTTTATATTTTGTTTTGTGTTATTTTTTT
CTTTAACATCCCTAAAATTTTCCTTACATGTTTTACTAGCCAGATTTTTCCTCCTCTCCTGACTACTCCC
AGTCATAGCTGTCCCTCTTCTCTTATGAACTCGACTGCATTAATGAATCGGCCAACGCGCGGGGAGAGGC
GGTTTGCGTATTGGGCGCTCTTCCGCTTCCTCGCTCACTGACTCGCTGCGCTCGGTCGTTCGGCTGCGGC
GAGCGGTATCAGCTCACTCAAAGGCGGTAATACGGTTATCCACAGAATCAGGGGATAACGCAGGAAAGAA
CATGTGAGCAAAAGGCCAGCAAAAGGCCAGGAACCGTAAAAAGGCCGCGTTGCTGGCGTTTTTCCATAGG
CTCCGCCCCCCTGACGAGCATCACAAAAATCGACGCTCAAGTCAGAGGTGGCGAAACCCGACAGGACTAT
AAAGATACCAGGCGTTTCCCCCTGGAAGCTCCCTCGTGCGCTCTCCTGTTCCGACCCTGCCGCTTACCGG
ATACCTGTCCGCCTTTCTCCCTTCGGGAAGCGTGGCGCTTTCTCAATGCTCACGCTGTAGGTATCTCAGT
TCGGTGTAGGTCGTTCGCTCCAAGCTGGGCTGTGTGCACGAACCCCCCGTTCAGCCCGACCGCTGCGCCT
TATCCGGTAACTATCGTCTTGAGTCCAACCCGGTAAGACACGACTTATCGCCACTGGCAGCAGCCACTGG
TAACAGGATTAGCAGAGCGAGGTATGTAGGCGGTGCTACAGAGTTCTTGAAGTGGTGGCCTAACTACGGC
TACACTAGAAGGACAGTATTTGGTATCTGCGCTCTGCTGAAGCCAGTTACCTTCGGAAAAAGAGTTGGTA
GCTCTTGATCCGGCAAACAAACCACCGCTGGTAGCGGTGGTTTTTTTGTTTGCAAGCAGCAGATTACGCG
CAGAAAAAAAGGATCTCAAGAAGATCCTTTGATCTTTTCTACGGGGTCTGACGCTCAGTGGAACGAAAAC
TCACGTTAAGGGATTTTGGTCATGAGATTATCAAAAAGGATCTTCACCTAGATCCTTTTAAATTAAAAAT
GAAGTTTTAAATCAATCTAAAGTATATATGAGTAAACTTGGTCTGACAGTTACCAATGCTTAATCAGTGA
GGCACCTATCTCAGCGATCTGTCTATTTCGTTCATCCATAGTTGCCTGACTCCCCGTCGTGTAGATAACT
ACGATACGGGAGGGCTTACCATCTGGCCCCAGTGCTGCAATGATACCGCGAGACCCACGCTCACCGGCTC
CAGATTTATCAGCAATAAACCAGCCAGCCGGAAGGGCCGAGCGCAGAAGTGGTCCTGCAACTTTATCCGC
CTCCATCCAGTCTATTAATTGTTGCCGGGAAGCTAGAGTAAGTAGTTCGCCAGTTAATAGTTTGCGCAAC
GTTGTTGCCATTGCTACAGGCATCGTGGTGTCACGCTCGTCGTTTGGTATGGCTTCATTCAGCTCCGGTT
CCCAACGATCAAGGCGAGTTACATGATCCCCCATGTTGTGCAAAAAAGCGGTTAGCTCCTTCGGTCCTCC
GATCGTTGTCAGAAGTAAGTTGGCCGCAGTGTTATCACTCATGGTTATGGCAGCACTGCATAATTCTCTT
ACTGTCATGCCATCCGTAAGATGCTTTTCTGTGACTGGTGAGTACTCAACCAAGTCATTCTGAGAATAGT
GTATGCGGCGACCGAGTTGCTCTTGCCCGGCGTCAATACGGGATAATACCGCGCCACATAGCAGAACTTT
AAAAGTGCTCATCATTGGAAAACGTTCTTCGGGGCGAAAACTCTCAAGGATCTTACCGCTGTTGAGATCC
AGTTCGATGTAACCCACTCGTGCACCCAACTGATCTTCAGCATCTTTTACTTTCACCAGCGTTTCTGGGT
GAGCAAAAACAGGAAGGCAAAATGCCGCAAAAAAGGGAATAAGGGCGACACGGAAATGTTGAATACTCAT
ACTCTTCCTTTTTCAATATTATTGAAGCATTTATCAGGGTTATTGTCTCATGAGCGGATACATATTTGAA
TGTATTTAGAAAAATAAACAAATAGGGGTTCCGCGCACATTTCCCCGAAAAGTGCCACCTGACGTCTAAG
AAACCATTATTATCATGACATTAACCTATAAAAATAGGCGTATCACGAGGCCCTTTCGTCTTCACTCGAC
GCTGGTCGAGCTGATACTTCCCGTCCGCCAGGGGACATGCCGGCGATGCTGAAGGTCGCGCGCATTCCCG
ATGAAGAGGCCGGTTACCGCCTGTTGACCTGGTGGGACGGGCAGGGCGCCGCCCGAGTCTTGCCTCGGCG
GCGGGCGCTCTGCTCATGGAGCGCGCGTCCGGGGACCTTGCACAGATAGCGTGGTCCGGCCAGACGACGA
GGCTTGCAGGATCATAATCAGCCATACCACATTTGTAGAGGTTTTACTTGCTTTAAAAAACCTCCCACAC
CTCCCCCTGAACCTGAAACATAAAATGAATGCAATTGTTGTTGTTAACTTGTTTATTGCAGCTTATAATG
GTTACAAATAAAGCAATAGCATCACAAATTTCACAAATAAAGCATTTTTTTCACTGCATTCTAGTTGTGG
TTTGTCCAAACTCATCAATGTATCTTATCATGTCTGGATCCTCTAGAACTAGGTCGACAAGCTTTTACTT
GTACAGCTCGTCCATGCCGAGAGTGATCCCGGCGGCGGTCACGAACTCCAGCAGGACCATGTGATCGCGC
TTCTCGTTGGGGTCTTTGCTCAGGGCGGACTGGTAGCTCAGGTAGTGGTTGTCGGGCAGCAGCACGGGGC
CGTCGCCGATGGGGGTGTTCTGCTGGTAGTGGTCGGCGAGCTGCACGCTGCCGTCCTCGATGTTGTGGCG
GATCTTGAAGTTCACCTTGATGCCGTTCTTCTGCTTGTCGGCCATGATATAGACGTTGTGGCTGTTGTAG
TTGTACTCCAGCTTGTGCCCCAGGATGTTGCCGTCCTCCTTGAAGTCGATGCCCTTCAGCTCGATGCGGT
TCACCAGGGTGTCGCCCTCGAACTTCACCTCGGCGCGGGTCTTGTAGTTGCCGTCGTCCTTGAAGAAGAT
GGTGCGCTCCTGGACGTAGCCTTCGGGCATGGCGGACTTGAAGAAGTCGTGCTGCTTCATGTGGTCGGGG
TAGCGGGCGAAGCACTGCAGGCCGTAGCCGAAGGTGGTCACGAGGGTGGGCCAGGGCACGGGCAGCTTGC
CGGTGGTGCAGATGAACTTCAGGGTCAGCTTGCCGTAGGTGGCATCGCCCTCGCCCTCGCCGGACACGCT
GAACTTGTGGCCGTTTACGTCGCCGTCCAGCTCGACCAGGATGGGCACCACCCCGGTGAACAGCTCCTCG
CCCTTGCTCACCATACTAGCGCGGCCTCGACGATATCTCTAGAGCTGAGAACTTCAGGCAGGCTGGATCG
GTCCCGGTGTCTTCTATGGAGGTCAAAACAGCGTGGATGGCGTCTCCAGGCGATCTGACGGTTCACTAAA
CGAGCTCTGCTTATAGGTACCTCCCTATCAGTGATAGAGATCCCTATCAGTGATAGAGACCGGAGTACTG
TCCTCCGCGGAGTACTGTCCTCCGTCCCTATCAGTGATAGAGATCCCTATCAGTGATAGAGAACCGGT
Features (pLannotate 1.2.2; 17 found; start..end, strand, type, name):
      1..573     +  intron         β-globin intron: intron from rabbit β-globin gene
    577..699     +  CDS            HBB: HBB_COLGU - Experimental evidence at transcript level: Swiss-Prot protein existence level 2. Involved in oxygen transport from the lung to the various peripheral tissues. From Colobus guereza (Mantled guereza) (Eastern black-and-white colobus monkey).
    774..829     +  polyA_signal   β-globin poly(A) signal: rabbit β-globin polyadenylation signal (Gil and Proudfoot, 1987)
   1155..1208    -  CDS            lacI (fragment): lac repressor; lacI; The lac repressor binds to the lac operator to inhibit transcription in E. coli. This inhibition can be relieved by adding lactose or isopropyl-β-D-thiogalactopyranoside (IPTG).
   1391..1979    -  rep_origin     ori: high-copy-number ColE1/pMB1/pBR322/pUC origin of replication
   2150..3010    -  CDS            AmpR: β-lactamase; bla; confers resistance to ampicillin, carbenicillin, and related antibiotics
   3011..3115    -  promoter       AmpR promoter: bla
   3251..3349    +  CDS            str (fragment): STR_KLEPN - Protein inferred from homology: Swiss-Prot protein existence level 3. The aminoglycoside phosphotransferases achieve inactivation of their antibiotic substrates by phosphorylation. From Klebsiella pneumoniae.
   3352..3423    +  CDS            str (fragment): STR_KLEPN - Protein inferred from homology: Swiss-Prot protein existence level 3. The aminoglycoside phosphotransferases achieve inactivation of their antibiotic substrates by phosphorylation. From Klebsiella pneumoniae.
   3440..3523    +  CDS            large T antigen (fragment): large T antigen from SV40 (simian virus 40)
   3546..3680    +  polyA_signal   SV40 poly(A) signal: SV40 polyadenylation signal
   3705..4424    -  CDS            EYFP: enhanced YFP mammalian codon-optimized
   4529..4565    -  promoter       tight TRE promoter (fragment): Tet-responsive promoter PTight, consisting of seven tet operator sequences followed by the minimal CMV promoter
   4572..4591    +  promoter       PLtetO-1 promoter (fragment): modified phage lambda PL promoter with tet operator sites (Lutz and Bujard, 1997)
   4591..4609    +  promoter       PLtetO-1 promoter (fragment): modified phage lambda PL promoter with tet operator sites (Lutz and Bujard, 1997)
   4645..4663    +  protein_bind   tet operator: tetO; bacterial operator O2 for the tetR and tetA genes tetracycline repressor TetR
   4663..4684    +  promoter       tight TRE promoter (fragment): Tet-responsive promoter PTight, consisting of seven tet operator sequences followed by the minimal CMV promoter
