[The description below was written by a language model from this plasmid's Addgene catalogue record and pLannotate feature annotations shown in this document.]
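Description:
pT2U2T2-YFP is a mammalian expression reporter plasmid built on the Clontech pBI backbone, a vector originally designed around a bidirectional tetracycline-responsive promoter. It is propagated in E. coli through a high-copy ColE1/pUC-type origin and selected with ampicillin via the β-lactamase gene and its native promoter. No mammalian selection marker is recorded, which suggests transient transfection as the intended use. The catalogue lists a total size slightly larger than the deposited full sequence, a small discrepancy that the record does not explain.

The payload is a synthetic hybrid promoter driving EYFP. According to the catalogue, six transcription factor binding sites are arranged as two TetO sites, two UAS sites and two more TetO sites upstream of a minimal CMV promoter. The minimal promoter has little activity on its own, so EYFP output depends on recruitment of transactivators that bind the operators, such as tTA-type factors at TetO and Gal4-based factors at UAS. The feature table is consistent with this. It shows two pairs of tet operator matches (annotated as a tet operator and as PLtetO-1 or TRE fragments) separated by a short unannotated gap where the UAS sites presumably lie, although the UAS elements are not annotated themselves. EYFP lies on the reverse strand and is followed by an SV40 polyadenylation signal. On the other side of the regulatory region sit a rabbit β-globin intron and poly(A) signal, remnants of the second pBI expression arm, for which no cargo is annotated. Short lacI, str and large T antigen hits are likely backbone fragments without function.

The associated work concerns multiplexed engineered receptors. The construct therefore serves as a fluorescent readout that integrates the activity of two distinct transcription factors at a single promoter.
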