Addgene plasmid #84549: pT2U2T2-YFP
Purpose: Hybrid reporter construct with 6 transcription factor binding sites (2 TetO, 2 UAS, 2 TetO) driving EYFP
Depositing lab: Joshua Leonard. Depositing organization: Northwestern University. Publication: Multiplexing Engineered Receptors for Multiparametric Evaluation of Environmental Ligands. Hartfield RM, Schwarz KA, Muldoon JJ, Bagheri N, Leonard JN. ACS Synth Biol. 2017 Nov 17;6(11):2042-2055. doi: 10.1021/acssynbio.6b00279. Epub 2017 Aug 23. PubMed 28771312.
Backbone
  Vector backbone: pBI
  Backbone manufacturer: Clontech
  Backbone size w/o insert (bp): 3722
  Total vector size (bp): 4699
  Vector type: Mammalian Expression
Growth in bacteria
  Bacterial resistance: Ampicillin, 100 μg/mL
  Growth temperature: 37°C
  Growth strain: NEB Stable
  Copy number: High Copy
Gene/Insert
  Gene/Insert name: T2U2T2-EYFP
  Species: Synthetic
  Insert size (bp): 989
  Promoter: CMV-min
  Cloning method: Restriction Enzyme; 5′ cloning site AgeI (not destroyed); 3′ cloning site HindIII (not destroyed)
  Sequencing primers: 5′ gcaatagcatcacaaatttc; 3′ cccataatttttggcagagg
Terms and licenses: Academic/Nonprofit Terms; Industry Terms: Not Available to Industry
How to cite: pT2U2T2-YFP was a gift from Joshua Leonard (Addgene plasmid # 84549 ; http://n2t.net/addgene:84549 ; RRID:Addgene_84549)
