>Addgene plasmid #84549 | pT2U2T2-YFP | addgene partial sequence | sequence record 169183 | Bglob-intron-R 5'-TTTGCCCCCTCCATATAACA-3'
ACAATCAAGGGTCCCCAAACTCACACCGGTTCTCTATCACTGATAGGGATCTCTATCACTGATAGGGACG
GAGGACAGTACTCCGCGGAGGACAGTACTCCGGTCTCTATCACTGATAGGGATCTCTATCACTGATAGGG
AGGTACCTATAAGCAGAGCTCGTTTAGTGAACCGTCAGATCGCCTGGAGACGCCATCCACGCTGTTTTGA
CCTCCATAGAAGACACCGGGACCGATCCAGCCTGCCTGAAGTTCTCAGCTCTAGAGATATCGTCGAGGCC
GCGCTAGTATGGTGAGCAAGGGCGAGGAGCTGTTCACCGGGGTGGTGCCCATCCTGGTCGAGCTGGACGG
CGACGTAAACGGCCACAAGTTCAGCGTGTCCGGCGAGGGCGAGGGCGATGCCACCTACGGCAAGCTGACC
CTGAAGTTCATCTGCACCACCGGCAAGCTGCCCGTGCCCTGGCCCACCCTCGTGACCACCTTCGGCTACG
GCCTGCAGTGCTTCGCCCGCTACCCCGACCACATGAAGCAGCACGACTTCTTCAAGTCCGCCATGCCCGA
AGGCTACGTCCAGGAGCGCACCATCTTCTTCAAGGACGACGGCAACTACAAGACCCGCGCCGAGGTGAAG
TTCGAGGGCGACACCCTGGTGAACCGCATCGAGCTGAAGGGCATCGACTTCAAGGAGGACGGCAACATCC
TGGGGCACAAGCTGGAGTACAACTACAACAGCCACAACGTCTATATCATGGCCGACAAGCAGAAGAACGG
CATCAAGGTGAACTTCAAGATCCGCCACAACATCGAGGACGGCAGCGTGCAGCTCGCCGACCACTACCAG
CAGAACACCCCCATCGGCGACGGCCC
