>Addgene plasmid #84549 | pT2U2T2-YFP | addgene partial sequence | sequence record 169184 | EBV-rev 5'-GTGGTTTGTCCAAACTCATC-3'
ACTAGGTCGACAAGCTTTTACTTGTACAGCTCGTCCATGCCGAGAGTGATCCCGGCGGCGGTCACGAACT
CCAGCAGGACCATGTGATCGCGCTTCTCGTTGGGGTCTTTGCTCAGGGCGGACTGGTAGCTCAGGTAGTG
GTTGTCGGGCAGCAGCACGGGGCCGTCGCCGATGGGGGTGTTCTGCTGGTAGTGGTCGGCGAGCTGCACG
CTGCCGTCCTCGATGTTGTGGCGGATCTTGAAGTTCACCTTGATGCCGTTCTTCTGCTTGTCGGCCATGA
TATAGACGTTGTGGCTGTTGTAGTTGTACTCCAGCTTGTGCCCCAGGATGTTGCCGTCCTCCTTGAAGTC
GATGCCCTTCAGCTCGATGCGGTTCACCAGGGTGTCGCCCTCGAACTTCACCTCGGCGCGGGTCTTGTAG
TTGCCGTCGTCCTTGAAGAAGATGGTGCGCTCCTGGACGTAGCCTTCGGGCATGGCGGACTTGAAGAAGT
CGTGCTGCTTCATGTGGTCGGGGTAGCGGGCGAAGCACTGCAGGCCGTAGCCGAAGGTGGTCACGAGGGT
GGGCCAGGGCACGGGCAGCTTGCCGGTGGTGCAGATGAACTTCAGGGTCAGCTTGCCGTAGGTGGCATCG
CCCTCGCCCTCGCCGGACACGCTGAACTTGTGGCCGTTTACGTCGCCGTCCAGCTCGACCAGGATGGGCA
CCACCCCGGTGAACAGCTCCTCGCCCTTGCTCACCATACTAGCGCGGCCTCGACGATATCTCTAGAGCTG
AGAACTTCAGGCAGGCTGGATCGGTCCCGGTGTCTTCTATGGAGGTCAAAACAGCGTGGATGGCGTCTCC
AGGCGATCTGACGGTTCACTAAACGAGCTCTGCT
